Addgene plasmid #46844: pIVEX-anchor
Purpose: (Empty Backbone) Template for the amplification of spiking anchors in BeSD
Depositing lab: Florian Hollfelder. Depositing organization: University of Cambridge. Publication: In vitro affinity screening of protein and peptide binders by megavalent bead surface display. Diamante L, Gatti-Lafranconi P, Schaerli Y, Hollfelder F. Protein Eng Des Sel. 2013 Oct;26(10):713-24. doi: 10.1093/protein/gzt039. Epub 2013 Aug 26. PubMed 23980186.
Backbone
  Vector backbone: pIVEX
  Backbone manufacturer: Roche Applied Science
  Backbone size (bp): 4000
  Modifications to backbone: BglII/BamHI digested and self-ligated
  Vector type: In vitro expression
Growth in bacteria
  Bacterial resistance: Ampicillin, 100 μg/mL
  Growth temperature: 37°C
  Growth strain: Top10
  Copy number: Unknown
Gene/Insert
  Sequencing primers: 3′ T7t
Terms and licenses: Academic/Nonprofit Terms; Industry Terms: Not Available to Industry
How to cite: pIVEX-anchor was a gift from Florian Hollfelder (Addgene plasmid # 46844 ; http://n2t.net/addgene:46844 ; RRID:Addgene_46844)
