[The description below was written by a language model from this plasmid's Addgene catalogue record and pLannotate feature annotations shown in this document.]
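Description:
pIVEX-anchor is an empty-backbone derivative of pIVEX, a commercial vector family designed for in vitro (cell-free) protein expression. According to the record, it was made by digesting the parent plasmid with BglII and BamHI and self-ligating the compatible ends, which removes the intervening segment. This fits with the deposited sequence being 3,351 nt, compared with a nominal backbone size of about 4,000 bp. The plasmid is propagated in E. coli using a ColE1/pMB1-type origin of replication and is selected with ampicillin through a complete β-lactamase gene driven by its own promoter.

No insert or expressed gene is recorded, and the automated annotation finds no T7 promoter or intact open reading frame apart from AmpR. The recognisable remnant of the expression region is a T7 transcription terminator, preceded by a short fragment that matches a T7 gene 10-derived sequence. This terminator is also the site of the listed sequencing primer. The remaining annotations are partial pieces typical of pBR322/pUC-lineage backbones: fragments of rop, the bom region, lacZα, lacI and the tetracycline resistance gene, plus a tet promoter and a lac promoter/operator/CAP site. None of these fragments should be assumed to be functional.

The stated purpose is to serve as a PCR template for amplifying "spiking anchors" used in BeSD (bead surface display), an in vitro method for affinity screening of protein and peptide binders. The plasmid is therefore a source of non-coding DNA rather than an expression construct. The record does not specify which region is amplified or how the anchors are used on the beads.
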