Features (pLannotate 1.2.2; 15 found; start..end, strand, type, name):
      4..39      +  CDS            rop (fragment): Rop protein, which maintains plasmids at low copy number; rop
    141..242     +  misc_feature   bom (fragment): basis of mobility region from pBR322
    248..402     -  CDS            lacZα (fragment): LacZα fragment of β-galactosidase; lacZ fragment
    410..602     -  CDS            TcR (fragment): tetracycline efflux protein; tet; confers resistance to tetracycline
    615..664     +  CDS            SET1 (fragment): solubility-enhancement tag derived from T7 phage gene 10B
    672..719     +  terminator     T7 terminator: transcription terminator for bacteriophage T7 RNA polymerase
    745..1037    -  CDS            TcR (fragment): tetracycline efflux protein; tet; confers resistance to tetracycline
   1085..1113    -  promoter       tet promoter: E. coli promoter for tetracycline efflux protein gene
   1158..1174    -  protein_bind   lac operator: The lac repressor binds to the lac operator to inhibit transcription in E. coli. This inhibition can be relieved by adding lactose or isopropyl-β-D-thiogalactopyranoside (IPTG). lac repressor encoded by lacI
   1182..1212    -  promoter       lac promoter: promoter for the E. coli lac operon
   1227..1248    -  protein_bind   CAP binding site: CAP binding activates transcription in the presence of cAMP. E. coli catabolite activator protein
   1261..1353    -  CDS            lacI (fragment): lac repressor; lacI; The lac repressor binds to the lac operator to inhibit transcription in E. coli. This inhibition can be relieved by adding lactose or isopropyl-β-D-thiogalactopyranoside (IPTG).
   1536..2124    -  rep_origin     ori: high-copy-number ColE1/pMB1/pBR322/pUC origin of replication
   2295..3155    -  CDS            AmpR: β-lactamase; bla; confers resistance to ampicillin, carbenicillin, and related antibiotics
   3156..3260    -  promoter       AmpR promoter: bla
>Addgene plasmid #46844 | pIVEX-anchor | depositor full sequence | sequence record 66341 | pIVEX-anchor sequence 3351 bps
CGTCTCGCGCGTTTCGGTGATGACGGTGAAAACCTCTGACACATGCAGCTCCCGGAGACGGTCACAGCTT
GTCTGTAAGCGGATGCCGGGAGCAGACAAGCCCGTCAGGGCGCGTCAGCGGGTGTTGGCGGGTGTCGGGG
CTGGCTTAACTATGCGGCATCAGAGCAGATTGTACTGAGAGTGCACCATATATGCGGTGTGAAATACCGC
ACAGATGCGTAAGGAGAAAATACCGCATCAGGCGCCATTCGCCATTCAGGCTGCGCAACTGTTGGGAAGG
GCGATCGGTGCGGGCCTCTTCGCTATTACGCCAGCTGGCGAAAGGGGGATGTGCTGCAAGGCGATTAAGT
TGGGTAACGCCAGGGTTTTCCCAGTCACGACGTTGTAAAACGACGGCCAGTGCCAAGCTTGCATGCAAGG
AGATGGCGCCCAACAGTCCCCCGGCCACGGGGCCTGCCACCATACCCACGCCGAAACAAGCGCTCATGAG
CCCGAAGTGGCGAGCCCGATCTTCCCCATCGGTGATGTCGGCGATATAGGCGCCAGCAACCGCACCTGTG
GCGCCGGTGATGCCGGCCACGATGCGTCCGGCGTAGAGGATCGAGATCGATCCGGCTGCTAACAAAGCCC
GAAAGGAAGCTGAGTTGGCTGCTGCCACCGCTGAGCAATAACTAGCATAACCCCTTGGGGCCTCTAAACG
GGTCTTGAGGGGTTTTTTGCTGAAAGGAGGAACTATATCCGGATATCCACAGGACGGGTGTGGTCGCCAT
GATCGCGTAGTCGATAGTGGCTCCAAGTAGCGAAGCGAGCAGGACTGGGCGGCGGCCAAAGCGGTCGGAC
AGTGCTCCGAGAACGGGTGCGCATAGAAATTGCATCAACGCATATAGCGCTAGCAGCACGCCATAGTGAC
TGGCGATGCTGTCGGAATGGACGATATCCCGCAAGAGGCCCGGCAGTACCGGCATAACCAAGCCTATGCC
TACAGCATCCAGGGTGACGGTGCCGAGGATGACGATGAGCGCATTGTTAGATTTCATACACGGTGCCTGA
CTGCGTTAGCAATTTAACTGTGATAAACTACCGCATTAAAGCTTATCGATGATAAGCTGTCAAACATGAG
AATTCGTAATCATGTCATAGCTGTTTCCTGTGTGAAATTGTTATCCGCTCACAATTCCACACAACATACG
AGCCGGAAGCATAAAGTGTAAAGCCTGGGGTGCCTAATGAGTGAGCTAACTCACATTAATTGCGTTGCGC
TCACTGCCCGCTTTCCAGTCGGGAAACCTGTCGTGCCAGCTGCATTAATGAATCGGCCAACGCGCGGGGA
GAGGCGGTTTGCGTATTGGGCGCTCTTCCGCTTCCTCGCTCACTGACTCGCTGCGCTCGGTCGTTCGGCT
GCGGCGAGCGGTATCAGCTCACTCAAAGGCGGTAATACGGTTATCCACAGAATCAGGGGATAACGCAGGA
AAGAACATGTGAGCAAAAGGCCAGCAAAAGGCCAGGAACCGTAAAAAGGCCGCGTTGCTGGCGTTTTTCC
ATAGGCTCCGCCCCCCTGACGAGCATCACAAAAATCGACGCTCAAGTCAGAGGTGGCGAAACCCGACAGG
ACTATAAAGATACCAGGCGTTTCCCCCTGGAAGCTCCCTCGTGCGCTCTCCTGTTCCGACCCTGCCGCTT
ACCGGATACCTGTCCGCCTTTCTCCCTTCGGGAAGCGTGGCGCTTTCTCATAGCTCACGCTGTAGGTATC
TCAGTTCGGTGTAGGTCGTTCGCTCCAAGCTGGGCTGTGTGCACGAACCCCCCGTTCAGCCCGACCGCTG
CGCCTTATCCGGTAACTATCGTCTTGAGTCCAACCCGGTAAGACACGACTTATCGCCACTGGCAGCAGCC
ACTGGTAACAGGATTAGCAGAGCGAGGTATGTAGGCGGTGCTACAGAGTTCTTGAAGTGGTGGCCTAACT
ACGGCTACACTAGAAGGACAGTATTTGGTATCTGCGCTCTGCTGAAGCCAGTTACCTTCGGAAAAAGAGT
TGGTAGCTCTTGATCCGGCAAACAAACCACCGCTGGTAGCGGTGGTTTTTTTGTTTGCAAGCAGCAGATT
ACGCGCAGAAAAAAAGGATCTCAAGAAGATCCTTTGATCTTTTCTACGGGGTCTGACGCTCAGTGGAACG
AAAACTCACGTTAAGGGATTTTGGTCATGAGATTATCAAAAAGGATCTTCACCTAGATCCTTTTAAATTA
AAAATGAAGTTTTAAATCAATCTAAAGTATATATGAGTAAACTTGGTCTGACAGTTACCAATGCTTAATC
AGTGAGGCACCTATCTCAGCGATCTGTCTATTTCGTTCATCCATAGTTGCCTGACTCCCCGTCGTGTAGA
TAACTACGATACGGGAGGGCTTACCATCTGGCCCCAGTGCTGCAATGATACCGCGAGACCCACGCTCACC
GGCTCCAGATTTATCAGCAATAAACCAGCCAGCCGGAAGGGCCGAGCGCAGAAGTGGTCCTGCAACTTTA
TCCGCCTCCATCCAGTCTATTAATTGTTGCCGGGAAGCTAGAGTAAGTAGTTCGCCAGTTAATAGTTTGC
GCAACGTTGTTGCCATTGCTACAGGCATCGTGGTGTCACGCTCGTCGTTTGGTATGGCTTCATTCAGCTC
CGGTTCCCAACGATCAAGGCGAGTTACATGATCCCCCATGTTGTGCAAAAAAGCGGTTAGCTCCTTCGGT
CCTCCGATCGTTGTCAGAAGTAAGTTGGCCGCAGTGTTATCACTCATGGTTATGGCAGCACTGCATAATT
CTCTTACTGTCATGCCATCCGTAAGATGCTTTTCTGTGACTGGTGAGTACTCAACCAAGTCATTCTGAGA
ATAGTGTATGCGGCGACCGAGTTGCTCTTGCCCGGCGTCAATACGGGATAATACCGCGCCACATAGCAGA
ACTTTAAAAGTGCTCATCATTGGAAAACGTTCTTCGGGGCGAAAACTCTCAAGGATCTTACCGCTGTTGA
GATCCAGTTCGATGTAACCCACTCGTGCACCCAACTGATCTTCAGCATCTTTTACTTTCACCAGCGTTTC
TGGGTGAGCAAAAACAGGAAGGCAAAATGCCGCAAAAAAGGGAATAAGGGCGACACGGAAATGTTGAATA
CTCATACTCTTCCTTTTTCAATATTATTGAAGCATTTATCAGGGTTATTGTCTCATGAGCGGATACATAT
TTGAATGTATTTAGAAAAATAAACAAATAGGGGTTCCGCGCACATTTCCCCGAAAAGTGCCACCTGACGT
CTAAGAAACCATTATTATCATGACATTAACCTATAAAAATAGGCGTATCACGAGGCCCTTT
