>Addgene plasmid #46844 | pIVEX-anchor | addgene partial sequence | sequence record 68602 | M13_pUC_fwd
TCCCCCGGCCACGGGGCCTGCCACCATACCCACGCCGAAACAAGCGCTCATGAGCCCGAAGTGGCGAGCC
CGATCTTCCCCATCGGTGATGTCGGCGATATAGGCGCCAGCAACCGCACCTGTGGCGCCGGTGATGCCGG
CCACGATGCGTCCGGCGTAGAGGATCGAGATCGATCCGGCTGCTAACAAAGCCCGAAAGGAAGCTGAGTT
GGCTGCTGCCACCGCTGAGCAATAACTAGCATAACCCCTTGGGGCCTCTAAACGGGTCTTGAGGGGTTTT
TTGCTGAAAGGAGGAACTATATCCGGATATCCACAGGACGGGTGTGGTCGCCATGATCGCGTAGTCGATA
GTGGCTCCAAGTAGCGAAGCGAGCAGGACTGGGCGGCGGCCAAAGCGGTCGGACAGTGCTCCGAGAACGG
GTGCGCATAGAAATTGCATCAACGCATATAGCGCTAGCAGCACGCCATAGTGACTGGCGATGCTGTCGGA
ATGGACGATATCCCGCAAGAGGCCCGGCAGTACCGGCATAACCAAGCCTATGCCTACAGCATCCAGGGTG
ACGGTGCCGAGGATGACGATGAGCGCATTGTTAGATTTCATACACGGTGCCTGACTGCGTTAGCAATTTA
ACTGTGATAAACTACCGCATTAAAGCTTATCGATGATAAGCTGTCAAACATGAGAATTCGTAATCATGTC
ATAGCTGTTTCCTGTGTGAAATTGTTATCCGCTCACAATTCCACACAACATACGAGCCGGAAGCATAAAG
TGTAAAGCCTGGGGTGCCTAATGAGTGAGCTAACTCACATTAATTGCGTTGCGCTCACTGCCCGCTTTCC
AGTCGGGAAACC
